Addgene plasmid #160945: lentiCRISPR v2-Nr4a1sgRNA1
Purpose: Guide RNA 1 to generate Nr4a1 knockout by CRISPR
Depositing lab: Matthew Steinhauser. Depositing organization: Brigham and Women's Hospital. Publication: Targeting nuclear receptor NR4A1-dependent adipocyte progenitor quiescence promotes metabolic adaptation to obesity. Zhang Y, Federation AJ, Kim S, O'Keefe JP, Lun M, Xiang D, Brown JD, Steinhauser ML. J Clin Invest. 2018 Nov 1;128(11):4898-4911. doi: 10.1172/JCI98353. Epub 2018 Oct 2. PubMed 30277475.
Backbone
  Vector backbone: lentiCRISPR v2
  Backbone manufacturer: Addgene 52961
  Backbone size w/o insert (bp): 14873
  Total vector size (bp): 13013
  Vector type: Lentiviral, CRISPR
  Selectable markers: Puromycin
Growth in bacteria
  Bacterial resistance: Ampicillin, 100 μg/mL
  Growth temperature: 30°C
  Growth strain: NEB Stable
  Copy number: High Copy
Gene/Insert
  Gene/Insert name: Nr4a1 gRNA 1
  gRNA/shRNA sequence: CCGGGTAGCAGCCGTACACC
  Species: M. musculus (mouse)
  Entrez Gene: Nr4a1 (a.k.a. GFRP1, Gfrp, Hbr-1, Hbr1, Hmr, N10, NGFI-B, NGFIB, NP10, NUR77-1, NUR77-2, TIS1, TR3, nur77)
  Promoter: hU6
  Cloning method: Restriction Enzyme; 5′ cloning site BsmbI (destroyed during cloning); 3′ cloning site BsmbI (destroyed during cloning)
  Sequencing primers: 5′ LentiV2 SeqF: cgggtttattacagggacagca
Terms and licenses: Academic/Nonprofit Terms; Industry Terms: Not Available to Industry
How to cite: lentiCRISPR v2-Nr4a1sgRNA1 was a gift from Matthew Steinhauser (Addgene plasmid # 160945 ; http://n2t.net/addgene:160945 ; RRID:Addgene_160945)
