[The description below was written by a language model from this plasmid's Addgene catalogue record and pLannotate feature annotations shown in this document.]
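Description:
lentiCRISPR v2-Nr4a1sgRNA1 is a lentiviral CRISPR plasmid built on the lentiCRISPR v2 backbone, an all-in-one design that delivers both Streptococcus pyogenes Cas9 and a single guide RNA from one transfer vector. It is propagated in E. coli through a high-copy ColE1/pUC-type origin with ampicillin selection (AmpR under its own promoter), and it also carries an f1 origin. The sequenced plasmid is about 13 kb, smaller than the empty backbone. This fits replacement of a larger backbone segment by the short guide oligonucleotide at the BsmBI sites, which were destroyed during cloning.

The viral portion is arranged as a self-inactivating HIV-1 vector. A CMV enhancer/promoter drives a truncated 5' LTR, followed by the Ψ packaging signal with a gag fragment, the RRE for Rev-dependent nuclear export, and the cPPT/CTS. The cassette ends in a WPRE, which enhances transcript expression, and a ΔU3 3' LTR. Between these elements, a human U6 RNA polymerase III promoter transcribes a guide targeting mouse Nr4a1 (also known as Nur77/NGFI-B), fused to the S. pyogenes gRNA scaffold. Downstream, an EF-1α core promoter drives Cas9, followed by a puromycin N-acetyltransferase coding region that allows puromycin selection of transduced cells. The feature table does not annotate the linker between Cas9 and PuroR.

Outside the LTRs, the backbone also contains an SV40/EM7-driven bleomycin/Zeocin resistance cassette, although puromycin is the only selectable marker catalogued. The construct is the first of the guides used to knock out Nr4a1 by CRISPR in mouse cells.
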