Features (pLannotate 1.2.2; 33 found; start..end, strand, type, name):
     31..83      -  misc_feature   bom (fragment): basis of mobility region from pBR322
    238..617     +  enhancer       CMV enhancer: human cytomegalovirus immediate early enhancer
    618..817     +  promoter       CMV promoter: human cytomegalovirus (CMV) immediate early promoter
    835..1015    +  LTR            5' LTR (truncated): truncated 5' long terminal repeat (LTR) from HIV-1
   1062..1187    +  misc_feature   HIV-1 Ψ: packaging signal of human immunodeficiency virus type 1
   1171..1534    +  CDS            HIV-1 gag (fragment): gag protein from human immunodeficiency virus 1; gag
   1680..1913    +  misc_feature   RRE: The Rev response element (RRE) of HIV-1 allows for Rev-dependent mRNA export from the nucleus to the cytoplasm.
   2290..2390    +  CDS            Rev (fragment): human immunodeficiency virus 1 (HIV-1) Rev protein; rev; enhances nuclear export of unspliced and incompletely spliced viral mRNAs
   2440..2557    +  misc_feature   cPPT/CTS: central polypurine tract and central termination sequence of HIV-1
   2608..2848    +  promoter       U6 promoter: RNA polymerase III promoter for human U6 snRNA
   2878..2953    +  misc_RNA       gRNA scaffold: guide RNA scaffold for the Streptococcus pyogenes CRISPR/Cas9 system
   2971..2989    +  CDS            small t antigen (fragment): SV40 (simian virus 40) small t antigen
   3015..3226    +  promoter       EF-1α core promoter: core promoter for human elongation factor EF-1α
   3251..7354    +  CDS            Cas9: Cas9 (Csn1) endonuclease from the Streptococcus pyogenes Type II CRISPR/Cas system generates RNA-guided double strand breaks in DNA
   7492..8089    +  CDS            PuroR (fragment): puromycin N-acetyltransferase; pac from Streptomyces; confers resistance to puromycin
   8105..8693    +  misc_feature   WPRE: woodchuck hepatitis virus posttranscriptional regulatory element
   8744..8763    +  misc_feature   cPPT/CTS (fragment): central polypurine tract and central termination sequence of HIV-1
   8765..8998    +  LTR            3' LTR (ΔU3): self-inactivating 3' long terminal repeat (LTR) from HIV-1
   9030..9254    +  polyA_signal   bGH poly(A) signal: bovine growth hormone polyadenylation signal
   9258..9279    +  promoter       SV40 promoter (fragment): SV40 enhancer and early promoter
   9300..9728    +  rep_origin     f1 ori (sequence partly withheld): f1 bacteriophage origin of replication; arrow indicates direction of (+) strand synthesis
   9742..10071   +  promoter       SV40 promoter: SV40 enhancer and early promoter
  10119..10166   +  promoter       EM7 promoter: synthetic bacterial promoter&nbsp
  10185..10559   +  CDS            BleoR: antibiotic-binding protein; Sh ble from Streptoalloteichus hindustanus; confers resistance to bleomycin, phleomycin, and Zeocin™
  10569..10694   +  CDS            ble (fragment): BLE_KLEPN - Experimental evidence at protein level: Swiss-Prot protein existence level 1. Binding protein with a strong affinity to the bleomycin family of antibiotics. Binds to CL990; an antimitotic-antibiotic compound. From Klebsiella pneumoniae.
  10689..10810   +  polyA_signal   SV40 poly(A) signal: SV40 polyadenylation signal
  10881..10903   -  protein_bind   lac operator (fragment): The lac repressor binds to the lac operator to inhibit transcription in E. coli. This inhibition can be relieved by adding lactose or isopropyl-β-D-thiogalactopyranoside (IPTG). lac repressor encoded by lacI
  10907..10937   -  promoter       lac promoter: promoter for the E. coli lac operon
  10952..10973   -  protein_bind   CAP binding site: CAP binding activates transcription in the presence of cAMP. E. coli catabolite activator protein
  10986..11078   -  CDS            lacI (fragment): lac repressor; lacI; The lac repressor binds to the lac operator to inhibit transcription in E. coli. This inhibition can be relieved by adding lactose or isopropyl-β-D-thiogalactopyranoside (IPTG).
  11261..11849   -  rep_origin     ori: high-copy-number ColE1/pMB1/pBR322/pUC origin of replication
  12020..12880   -  CDS            AmpR: β-lactamase; bla; confers resistance to ampicillin, carbenicillin, and related antibiotics
  12881..12985   -  promoter       AmpR promoter: bla
>Addgene plasmid #160945 | lentiCRISPR v2-Nr4a1sgRNA1 | addgene full sequence | sequence record 319416 | Addgene NGS Result
GTCGACGGATCGGGAGATCTCCCGATCCCCTATGGTGCACTCTCAGTACAATCTGCTCTGATGCCGCATA
GTTAAGCCAGTATCTGCTCCCTGCTTGTGTGTTGGAGGTCGCTGAGTAGTGCGCGAGCAAAATTTAAGCT
ACAACAAGGCAAGGCTTGACCGACAATTGCATGAAGAATCTGCTTAGGGTTAGGCGTTTTGCGCTGCTTC
GCGATGTACGGGCCAGATATACGCGTTGACATTGATTATTGACTAGTTATTAATAGTAATCAATTACGGG
GTCATTAGTTCATAGCCCATATATGGAGTTCCGCGTTACATAACTTACGGTAAATGGCCCGCCTGGCTGA
CCGCCCAACGACCCCCGCCCATTGACGTCAATAATGACGTATGTTCCCATAGTAACGCCAATAGGGACTT
TCCATTGACGTCAATGGGTGGAGTATTTACGGTAAACTGCCCACTTGGCAGTACATCAAGTGTATCATAT
GCCAAGTACGCCCCCTATTGACGTCAATGACGGTAAATGGCCCGCCTGGCATTATGCCCAGTACATGACC
TTATGGGACTTTCCTACTTGGCAGTACATCTACGTATTAGTCATCGCTATTACCATGGTGATGCGGTTTT
GGCAGTACATCAATGGGCGTGGATAGCGGTTTGACTCACGGGGATTTCCAAGTCTCCACCCCATTGACGT
CAATGGGAGTTTGTTTTGGCACCAAAATCAACGGGACTTTCCAAAATGTCGTAACAACTCCGCCCCATTG
ACGCAAATGGGCGGTAGGCGTGTACGGTGGGAGGTCTATATAAGCAGCGCGTTTTGCCTGTACTGGGTCT
CTCTGGTTAGACCAGATCTGAGCCTGGGAGCTCTCTGGCTAACTAGGGAACCCACTGCTTAAGCCTCAAT
AAAGCTTGCCTTGAGTGCTTCAAGTAGTGTGTGCCCGTCTGTTGTGTGACTCTGGTAACTAGAGATCCCT
CAGACCCTTTTAGTCAGTGTGGAAAATCTCTAGCAGTGGCGCCCGAACAGGGACTTGAAAGCGAAAGGGA
AACCAGAGGAGCTCTCTCGACGCAGGACTCGGCTTGCTGAAGCGCGCACGGCAAGAGGCGAGGGGCGGCG
ACTGGTGAGTACGCCAAAAATTTTGACTAGCGGAGGCTAGAAGGAGAGAGATGGGTGCGAGAGCGTCAGT
ATTAAGCGGGGGAGAATTAGATCGCGATGGGAAAAAATTCGGTTAAGGCCAGGGGGAAAGAAAAAATATA
AATTAAAACATATAGTATGGGCAAGCAGGGAGCTAGAACGATTCGCAGTTAATCCTGGCCTGTTAGAAAC
ATCAGAAGGCTGTAGACAAATACTGGGACAGCTACAACCATCCCTTCAGACAGGATCAGAAGAACTTAGA
TCATTATATAATACAGTAGCAACCCTCTATTGTGTGCATCAAAGGATAGAGATAAAAGACACCAAGGAAG
CTTTAGACAAGATAGAGGAAGAGCAAAACAAAAGTAAGACCACCGCACAGCAAGCGGCCGCTGATCTTCA
GACCTGGAGGAGGAGATATGAGGGACAATTGGAGAAGTGAATTATATAAATATAAAGTAGTAAAAATTGA
ACCATTAGGAGTAGCACCCACCAAGGCAAAGAGAAGAGTGGTGCAGAGAGAAAAAAGAGCAGTGGGAATA
GGAGCTTTGTTCCTTGGGTTCTTGGGAGCAGCAGGAAGCACTATGGGCGCAGCGTCAATGACGCTGACGG
TACAGGCCAGACAATTATTGTCTGGTATAGTGCAGCAGCAGAACAATTTGCTGAGGGCTATTGAGGCGCA
ACAGCATCTGTTGCAACTCACAGTCTGGGGCATCAAGCAGCTCCAGGCAAGAATCCTGGCTGTGGAAAGA
TACCTAAAGGATCAACAGCTCCTGGGGATTTGGGGTTGCTCTGGAAAACTCATTTGCACCACTGCTGTGC
CTTGGAATGCTAGTTGGAGTAATAAATCTCTGGAACAGATTTGGAATCACACGACCTGGATGGAGTGGGA
CAGAGAAATTAACAATTACACAAGCTTAATACACTCCTTAATTGAAGAATCGCAAAACCAGCAAGAAAAG
AATGAACAAGAATTATTGGAATTAGATAAATGGGCAAGTTTGTGGAATTGGTTTAACATAACAAATTGGC
TGTGGTATATAAAATTATTCATAATGATAGTAGGAGGCTTGGTAGGTTTAAGAATAGTTTTTGCTGTACT
TTCTATAGTGAATAGAGTTAGGCAGGGATATTCACCATTATCGTTTCAGACCCACCTCCCAACCCCGAGG
GGACCCGACAGGCCCGAAGGAATAGAAGAAGAAGGTGGAGAGAGAGACAGAGACAGATCCATTCGATTAG
TGAACGGATCGGCACTGCGTGCGCCAATTCTGCAGACAAATGGCAGTATTCATCCACAATTTTAAAAGAA
AAGGGGGGATTGGGGGGTACAGTGCAGGGGAAAGAATAGTAGACATAATAGCAACAGACATACAAACTAA
AGAATTACAAAAACAAATTACAAAAATTCAAAATTTTCGGGTTTATTACAGGGACAGCAGAGATCCAGTT
TGGTTAATTAAGGTACCGAGGGCCTATTTCCCATGATTCCTTCATATTTGCATATACGATACAAGGCTGT
TAGAGAGATAATTAGAATTAATTTGACTGTAAACACAAAGATATTAGTACAAAATACGTGACGTAGAAAG
TAATAATTTCTTGGGTAGTTTGCAGTTTTAAAATTATGTTTTAAAATGGACTATCATATGCTTACCGTAA
CTTGAAAGTATTTCGATTTCTTGGCTTTATATATCTTGTGGAAAGGACGAAACACCGCCGGGTAGCAGCC
GTACACCGTTTTAGAGCTAGAAATAGCAAGTTAAAATAAGGCTAGTCCGTTATCAACTTGAAAAAGTGGC
ACCGAGTCGGTGCTTTTTTGAATTCGCTAGCTAGGTCTTGAAAGGAGTGGGAATTGGCTCCGGTGCCCGT
CAGTGGGCAGAGCGCACATCGCCCACAGTCCCCGAGAAGTTGGGGGGAGGGGTCGGCAATTGATCCGGTG
CCTAGAGAAGGTGGCGCGGGGTAAACTGGGAAAGTGATGTCGTGTACTGGCTCCGCCTTTTTCCCGAGGG
TGGGGGAGAACCGTATATAAGTGCAGTAGTCGCCGTGAACGTTCTTTTTCGCAACGGGTTTGCCGCCAGA
ACACAGGACCGGTTCTAGAGCGCTGCCACCATGGACAAGAAGTACAGCATCGGCCTGGACATCGGCACCA
ACTCTGTGGGCTGGGCCGTGATCACCGACGAGTACAAGGTGCCCAGCAAGAAATTCAAGGTGCTGGGCAA
CACCGACCGGCACAGCATCAAGAAGAACCTGATCGGAGCCCTGCTGTTCGACAGCGGCGAAACAGCCGAG
GCCACCCGGCTGAAGAGAACCGCCAGAAGAAGATACACCAGACGGAAGAACCGGATCTGCTATCTGCAAG
AGATCTTCAGCAACGAGATGGCCAAGGTGGACGACAGCTTCTTCCACAGACTGGAAGAGTCCTTCCTGGT
GGAAGAGGATAAGAAGCACGAGCGGCACCCCATCTTCGGCAACATCGTGGACGAGGTGGCCTACCACGAG
AAGTACCCCACCATCTACCACCTGAGAAAGAAACTGGTGGACAGCACCGACAAGGCCGACCTGCGGCTGA
TCTATCTGGCCCTGGCCCACATGATCAAGTTCCGGGGCCACTTCCTGATCGAGGGCGACCTGAACCCCGA
CAACAGCGACGTGGACAAGCTGTTCATCCAGCTGGTGCAGACCTACAACCAGCTGTTCGAGGAAAACCCC
ATCAACGCCAGCGGCGTGGACGCCAAGGCCATCCTGTCTGCCAGACTGAGCAAGAGCAGACGGCTGGAAA
ATCTGATCGCCCAGCTGCCCGGCGAGAAGAAGAATGGCCTGTTCGGAAACCTGATTGCCCTGAGCCTGGG
CCTGACCCCCAACTTCAAGAGCAACTTCGACCTGGCCGAGGATGCCAAACTGCAGCTGAGCAAGGACACC
TACGACGACGACCTGGACAACCTGCTGGCCCAGATCGGCGACCAGTACGCCGACCTGTTTCTGGCCGCCA
AGAACCTGTCCGACGCCATCCTGCTGAGCGACATCCTGAGAGTGAACACCGAGATCACCAAGGCCCCCCT
GAGCGCCTCTATGATCAAGAGATACGACGAGCACCACCAGGACCTGACCCTGCTGAAAGCTCTCGTGCGG
CAGCAGCTGCCTGAGAAGTACAAAGAGATTTTCTTCGACCAGAGCAAGAACGGCTACGCCGGCTACATTG
ACGGCGGAGCCAGCCAGGAAGAGTTCTACAAGTTCATCAAGCCCATCCTGGAAAAGATGGACGGCACCGA
GGAACTGCTCGTGAAGCTGAACAGAGAGGACCTGCTGCGGAAGCAGCGGACCTTCGACAACGGCAGCATC
CCCCACCAGATCCACCTGGGAGAGCTGCACGCCATTCTGCGGCGGCAGGAAGATTTTTACCCATTCCTGA
AGGACAACCGGGAAAAGATCGAGAAGATCCTGACCTTCCGCATCCCCTACTACGTGGGCCCTCTGGCCAG
GGGAAACAGCAGATTCGCCTGGATGACCAGAAAGAGCGAGGAAACCATCACCCCCTGGAACTTCGAGGAA
GTGGTGGACAAGGGCGCTTCCGCCCAGAGCTTCATCGAGCGGATGACCAACTTCGATAAGAACCTGCCCA
ACGAGAAGGTGCTGCCCAAGCACAGCCTGCTGTACGAGTACTTCACCGTGTATAACGAGCTGACCAAAGT
GAAATACGTGACCGAGGGAATGAGAAAGCCCGCCTTCCTGAGCGGCGAGCAGAAAAAGGCCATCGTGGAC
CTGCTGTTCAAGACCAACCGGAAAGTGACCGTGAAGCAGCTGAAAGAGGACTACTTCAAGAAAATCGAGT
GCTTCGACTCCGTGGAAATCTCCGGCGTGGAAGATCGGTTCAACGCCTCCCTGGGCACATACCACGATCT
GCTGAAAATTATCAAGGACAAGGACTTCCTGGACAATGAGGAAAACGAGGACATTCTGGAAGATATCGTG
CTGACCCTGACACTGTTTGAGGACAGAGAGATGATCGAGGAACGGCTGAAAACCTATGCCCACCTGTTCG
ACGACAAAGTGATGAAGCAGCTGAAGCGGCGGAGATACACCGGCTGGGGCAGGCTGAGCCGGAAGCTGAT
CAACGGCATCCGGGACAAGCAGTCCGGCAAGACAATCCTGGATTTCCTGAAGTCCGACGGCTTCGCCAAC
AGAAACTTCATGCAGCTGATCCACGACGACAGCCTGACCTTTAAAGAGGACATCCAGAAAGCCCAGGTGT
CCGGCCAGGGCGATAGCCTGCACGAGCACATTGCCAATCTGGCCGGCAGCCCCGCCATTAAGAAGGGCAT
CCTGCAGACAGTGAAGGTGGTGGACGAGCTCGTGAAAGTGATGGGCCGGCACAAGCCCGAGAACATCGTG
ATCGAAATGGCCAGAGAGAACCAGACCACCCAGAAGGGACAGAAGAACAGCCGCGAGAGAATGAAGCGGA
TCGAAGAGGGCATCAAAGAGCTGGGCAGCCAGATCCTGAAAGAACACCCCGTGGAAAACACCCAGCTGCA
GAACGAGAAGCTGTACCTGTACTACCTGCAGAATGGGCGGGATATGTACGTGGACCAGGAACTGGACATC
AACCGGCTGTCCGACTACGATGTGGACCATATCGTGCCTCAGAGCTTTCTGAAGGACGACTCCATCGACA
ACAAGGTGCTGACCAGAAGCGACAAGAACCGGGGCAAGAGCGACAACGTGCCCTCCGAAGAGGTCGTGAA
GAAGATGAAGAACTACTGGCGGCAGCTGCTGAACGCCAAGCTGATTACCCAGAGAAAGTTCGACAATCTG
ACCAAGGCCGAGAGAGGCGGCCTGAGCGAACTGGATAAGGCCGGCTTCATCAAGAGACAGCTGGTGGAAA
CCCGGCAGATCACAAAGCACGTGGCACAGATCCTGGACTCCCGGATGAACACTAAGTACGACGAGAATGA
CAAGCTGATCCGGGAAGTGAAAGTGATCACCCTGAAGTCCAAGCTGGTGTCCGATTTCCGGAAGGATTTC
CAGTTTTACAAAGTGCGCGAGATCAACAACTACCACCACGCCCACGACGCCTACCTGAACGCCGTCGTGG
GAACCGCCCTGATCAAAAAGTACCCTAAGCTGGAAAGCGAGTTCGTGTACGGCGACTACAAGGTGTACGA
CGTGCGGAAGATGATCGCCAAGAGCGAGCAGGAAATCGGCAAGGCTACCGCCAAGTACTTCTTCTACAGC
AACATCATGAACTTTTTCAAGACCGAGATTACCCTGGCCAACGGCGAGATCCGGAAGCGGCCTCTGATCG
AGACAAACGGCGAAACCGGGGAGATCGTGTGGGATAAGGGCCGGGATTTTGCCACCGTGCGGAAAGTGCT
GAGCATGCCCCAAGTGAATATCGTGAAAAAGACCGAGGTGCAGACAGGCGGCTTCAGCAAAGAGTCTATC
CTGCCCAAGAGGAACAGCGATAAGCTGATCGCCAGAAAGAAGGACTGGGACCCTAAGAAGTACGGCGGCT
TCGACAGCCCCACCGTGGCCTATTCTGTGCTGGTGGTGGCCAAAGTGGAAAAGGGCAAGTCCAAGAAACT
GAAGAGTGTGAAAGAGCTGCTGGGGATCACCATCATGGAAAGAAGCAGCTTCGAGAAGAATCCCATCGAC
TTTCTGGAAGCCAAGGGCTACAAAGAAGTGAAAAAGGACCTGATCATCAAGCTGCCTAAGTACTCCCTGT
TCGAGCTGGAAAACGGCCGGAAGAGAATGCTGGCCTCTGCCGGCGAACTGCAGAAGGGAAACGAACTGGC
CCTGCCCTCCAAATATGTGAACTTCCTGTACCTGGCCAGCCACTATGAGAAGCTGAAGGGCTCCCCCGAG
GATAATGAGCAGAAACAGCTGTTTGTGGAACAGCACAAGCACTACCTGGACGAGATCATCGAGCAGATCA
GCGAGTTCTCCAAGAGAGTGATCCTGGCCGACGCTAATCTGGACAAAGTGCTGTCCGCCTACAACAAGCA
CCGGGATAAGCCCATCAGAGAGCAGGCCGAGAATATCATCCACCTGTTTACCCTGACCAATCTGGGAGCC
CCTGCCGCCTTCAAGTACTTTGACACCACCATCGACCGGAAGAGGTACACCAGCACCAAAGAGGTGCTGG
ACGCCACCCTGATCCACCAGAGCATCACCGGCCTGTACGAGACACGGATCGACCTGTCTCAGCTGGGAGG
CGACAAGCGACCTGCCGCCACAAAGAAGGCTGGACAGGCTAAGAAGAAGAAAGATTACAAAGACGATGAC
GATAAGGGATCCGGCGCAACAAACTTCTCTCTGCTGAAACAAGCCGGAGATGTCGAAGAGAATCCTGGAC
CGACCGAGTACAAGCCCACGGTGCGCCTCGCCACCCGCGACGACGTCCCCAGGGCCGTACGCACCCTCGC
CGCCGCGTTCGCCGACTACCCCGCCACGCGCCACACCGTCGATCCGGACCGCCACATCGAGCGGGTCACC
GAGCTGCAAGAACTCTTCCTCACGCGCGTCGGGCTCGACATCGGCAAGGTGTGGGTCGCGGACGACGGCG
CCGCGGTGGCGGTCTGGACCACGCCGGAGAGCGTCGAAGCGGGGGCGGTGTTCGCCGAGATCGGCCCGCG
CATGGCCGAGTTGAGCGGTTCCCGGCTGGCCGCGCAGCAACAGATGGAAGGCCTCCTGGCGCCGCACCGG
CCCAAGGAGCCCGCGTGGTTCCTGGCCACCGTCGGAGTCTCGCCCGACCACCAGGGCAAGGGTCTGGGCA
GCGCCGTCGTGCTCCCCGGAGTGGAGGCGGCCGAGCGCGCCGGGGTGCCCGCCTTCCTGGAGACCTCCGC
GCCCCGCAACCTCCCCTTCTACGAGCGGCTCGGCTTCACCGTCACCGCCGACGTCGAGGTGCCCGAAGGA
CCGCGCACCTGGTGCATGACCCGCAAGCCCGGTGCCTGAACGCGTTAAGTCGACAATCAACCTCTGGATT
ACAAAATTTGTGAAAGATTGACTGGTATTCTTAACTATGTTGCTCCTTTTACGCTATGTGGATACGCTGC
TTTAATGCCTTTGTATCATGCTATTGCTTCCCGTATGGCTTTCATTTTCTCCTCCTTGTATAAATCCTGG
TTGCTGTCTCTTTATGAGGAGTTGTGGCCCGTTGTCAGGCAACGTGGCGTGGTGTGCACTGTGTTTGCTG
ACGCAACCCCCACTGGTTGGGGCATTGCCACCACCTGTCAGCTCCTTTCCGGGACTTTCGCTTTCCCCCT
CCCTATTGCCACGGCGGAACTCATCGCCGCCTGCCTTGCCCGCTGCTGGACAGGGGCTCGGCTGTTGGGC
ACTGACAATTCCGTGGTGTTGTCGGGGAAATCATCGTCCTTTCCTTGGCTGCTCGCCTGTGTTGCCACCT
GGATTCTGCGCGGGACGTCCTTCTGCTACGTCCCTTCGGCCCTCAATCCAGCGGACCTTCCTTCCCGCGG
CCTGCTGCCGGCTCTGCGGCCTCTTCCGCGTCTTCGCCTTCGCCCTCAGACGAGTCGGATCTCCCTTTGG
GCCGCCTCCCCGCGTCGACTTTAAGACCAATGACTTACAAGGCAGCTGTAGATCTTAGCCACTTTTTAAA
AGAAAAGGGGGGACTGGAAGGGCTAATTCACTCCCAACGAAGACAAGATCTGCTTTTTGCTTGTACTGGG
TCTCTCTGGTTAGACCAGATCTGAGCCTGGGAGCTCTCTGGCTAACTAGGGAACCCACTGCTTAAGCCTC
AATAAAGCTTGCCTTGAGTGCTTCAAGTAGTGTGTGCCCGTCTGTTGTGTGACTCTGGTAACTAGAGATC
CCTCAGACCCTTTTAGTCAGTGTGGAAAATCTCTAGCAGGGCCCGTTTAAACCCGCTGATCAGCCTCGAC
TGTGCCTTCTAGTTGCCAGCCATCTGTTGTTTGCCCCTCCCCCGTGCCTTCCTTGACCCTGGAAGGTGCC
ACTCCCACTGTCCTTTCCTAATAAAATGAGGAAATTGCATCGCATTGTCTGAGTAGGTGTCATTCTATTC
TGGGGGGTGGGGTGGGGCAGGACAGCAAGGGGGAGGATTGGGAAGACAATAGCAGGCATGCTGGGGATGC
GGTGGGCTCTATGGCTTCTGAGGCGGAAAGAACCAGCTGGGGCTCTAGGGGGTATCCCC
[124 nt withheld, positions 9300-9423]
C
[91 nt withheld, positions 9425-9515]
A
[49 nt withheld, positions 9517-9565]
CCTTTGACGTTGGAGTCCACGTTCTTT
[37 nt withheld, positions 9593-9629]
ACCCTATCTCGGTCTATTCTTTTGATTTATAAGGGATTTTGCCGATTTCGGCCTATTGGTTAAAAAATGA
GCTGATTTAACAAAAATTTAACGCGAATTAATTCTGTGGAATGTGTGTCAGTTAGGGTGTGGAAAGTCCC
CAGGCTCCCCAGCAGGCAGAAGTATGCAAAGCATGCATCTCAATTAGTCAGCAACCAGGTGTGGAAAGTC
CCCAGGCTCCCCAGCAGGCAGAAGTATGCAAAGCATGCATCTCAATTAGTCAGCAACCATAGTCCCGCCC
CTAACTCCGCCCATCCCGCCCCTAACTCCGCCCAGTTCCGCCCATTCTCCGCCCCATGGCTGACTAATTT
TTTTTATTTATGCAGAGGCCGAGGCCGCCTCTGCCTCTGAGCTATTCCAGAAGTAGTGAGGAGGCTTTTT
TGGAGGCCTAGGCTTTTGCAAAAAGCTCCCGGGAGCTTGTATATCCATTTTCGGATCTGATCAGCACGTG
TTGACAATTAATCATCGGCATAGTATATCGGCATAGTATAATACGACAAGGTGAGGAACTAAACCATGGC
CAAGTTGACCAGTGCCGTTCCGGTGCTCACCGCGCGCGACGTCGCCGGAGCGGTCGAGTTCTGGACCGAC
CGGCTCGGGTTCTCCCGGGACTTCGTGGAGGACGACTTCGCCGGTGTGGTCCGGGACGACGTGACCCTGT
TCATCAGCGCGGTCCAGGACCAGGTGGTGCCGGACAACACCCTGGCCTGGGTGTGGGTGCGCGGCCTGGA
CGAGCTGTACGCCGAGTGGTCGGAGGTCGTGTCCACGAACTTCCGGGACGCCTCCGGGCCGGCCATGACC
GAGATCGGCGAGCAGCCGTGGGGGCGGGAGTTCGCCCTGCGCGACCCGGCCGGCAACTGCGTGCACTTCG
TGGCCGAGGAGCAGGACTGACACGTGCTACGAGATTTCGATTCCACCGCCGCCTTCTATGAAAGGTTGGG
CTTCGGAATCGTTTTCCGGGACGCCGGCTGGATGATCCTCCAGCGCGGGGATCTCATGCTGGAGTTCTTC
GCCCACCCCAACTTGTTTATTGCAGCTTATAATGGTTACAAATAAAGCAATAGCATCACAAATTTCACAA
ATAAAGCATTTTTTTCACTGCATTCTAGTTGTGGTTTGTCCAAACTCATCAATGTATCTTATCATGTCTG
TATACCGTCGACCTCTAGCTAGAGCTTGGCGTAATCATGGTCATAGCTGTTTCCTGTGTGAAATTGTTAT
CCGCTCACAATTCCACACAACATACGAGCCGGAAGCATAAAGTGTAAAGCCTGGGGTGCCTAATGAGTGA
GCTAACTCACATTAATTGCGTTGCGCTCACTGCCCGCTTTCCAGTCGGGAAACCTGTCGTGCCAGCTGCA
TTAATGAATCGGCCAACGCGCGGGGAGAGGCGGTTTGCGTATTGGGCGCTCTTCCGCTTCCTCGCTCACT
GACTCGCTGCGCTCGGTCGTTCGGCTGCGGCGAGCGGTATCAGCTCACTCAAAGGCGGTAATACGGTTAT
CCACAGAATCAGGGGATAACGCAGGAAAGAACATGTGAGCAAAAGGCCAGCAAAAGGCCAGGAACCGTAA
AAAGGCCGCGTTGCTGGCGTTTTTCCATAGGCTCCGCCCCCCTGACGAGCATCACAAAAATCGACGCTCA
AGTCAGAGGTGGCGAAACCCGACAGGACTATAAAGATACCAGGCGTTTCCCCCTGGAAGCTCCCTCGTGC
GCTCTCCTGTTCCGACCCTGCCGCTTACCGGATACCTGTCCGCCTTTCTCCCTTCGGGAAGCGTGGCGCT
TTCTCATAGCTCACGCTGTAGGTATCTCAGTTCGGTGTAGGTCGTTCGCTCCAAGCTGGGCTGTGTGCAC
GAACCCCCCGTTCAGCCCGACCGCTGCGCCTTATCCGGTAACTATCGTCTTGAGTCCAACCCGGTAAGAC
ACGACTTATCGCCACTGGCAGCAGCCACTGGTAACAGGATTAGCAGAGCGAGGTATGTAGGCGGTGCTAC
AGAGTTCTTGAAGTGGTGGCCTAACTACGGCTACACTAGAAGAACAGTATTTGGTATCTGCGCTCTGCTG
AAGCCAGTTACCTTCGGAAAAAGAGTTGGTAGCTCTTGATCCGGCAAACAAACCACCGCTGGTAGCGGTG
GTTTTTTTGTTTGCAAGCAGCAGATTACGCGCAGAAAAAAAGGATCTCAAGAAGATCCTTTGATCTTTTC
TACGGGGTCTGACGCTCAGTGGAACGAAAACTCACGTTAAGGGATTTTGGTCATGAGATTATCAAAAAGG
ATCTTCACCTAGATCCTTTTAAATTAAAAATGAAGTTTTAAATCAATCTAAAGTATATATGAGTAAACTT
GGTCTGACAGTTACCAATGCTTAATCAGTGAGGCACCTATCTCAGCGATCTGTCTATTTCGTTCATCCAT
AGTTGCCTGACTCCCCGTCGTGTAGATAACTACGATACGGGAGGGCTTACCATCTGGCCCCAGTGCTGCA
ATGATACCGCGAGACCCACGCTCACCGGCTCCAGATTTATCAGCAATAAACCAGCCAGCCGGAAGGGCCG
AGCGCAGAAGTGGTCCTGCAACTTTATCCGCCTCCATCCAGTCTATTAATTGTTGCCGGGAAGCTAGAGT
AAGTAGTTCGCCAGTTAATAGTTTGCGCAACGTTGTTGCCATTGCTACAGGCATCGTGGTGTCACGCTCG
TCGTTTGGTATGGCTTCATTCAGCTCCGGTTCCCAACGATCAAGGCGAGTTACATGATCCCCCATGTTGT
GCAAAAAAGCGGTTAGCTCCTTCGGTCCTCCGATCGTTGTCAGAAGTAAGTTGGCCGCAGTGTTATCACT
CATGGTTATGGCAGCACTGCATAATTCTCTTACTGTCATGCCATCCGTAAGATGCTTTTCTGTGACTGGT
GAGTACTCAACCAAGTCATTCTGAGAATAGTGTATGCGGCGACCGAGTTGCTCTTGCCCGGCGTCAATAC
GGGATAATACCGCGCCACATAGCAGAACTTTAAAAGTGCTCATCATTGGAAAACGTTCTTCGGGGCGAAA
ACTCTCAAGGATCTTACCGCTGTTGAGATCCAGTTCGATGTAACCCACTCGTGCACCCAACTGATCTTCA
GCATCTTTTACTTTCACCAGCGTTTCTGGGTGAGCAAAAACAGGAAGGCAAAATGCCGCAAAAAAGGGAA
TAAGGGCGACACGGAAATGTTGAATACTCATACTCTTCCTTTTTCAATATTATTGAAGCATTTATCAGGG
TTATTGTCTCATGAGCGGATACATATTTGAATGTATTTAGAAAAATAAACAAATAGGGGTTCCGCGCACA
TTTCCCCGAAAAGTGCCACCTGAC
